>Addgene plasmid #16758 | XE251 pCDNA3.1(zeo)-hDsh3 | depositor full sequence | sequence record 8522 | Author sequence
GACGGATCGGGAGATCTCCCGATCCCCTATGGTCGACTCTCAGTACAATCTGCTCTGATGCCGCATAGTT
AAGCCAGTATCTGCTCCCTGCTTGTGTGTTGGAGGTCGCTGAGTAGTGCGCGAGCAAAATTTAAGCTACA
ACAAGGCAAGGCTTGACCGACAATTGCATGAAGAATCTGCTTAGGGTTAGGCGTTTTGCGCTGCTTCGCG
ATGTACGGGCCAGATATACGCGTTGACATTGATTATTGACTAGTTATTAATAGTAATCAATTACGGGGTC
ATTAGTTCATAGCCCATATATGGAGTTCCGCGTTACATAACTTACGGTAAATGGCCCGCCTGGCTGACCG
CCCAACGACCCCCGCCCATTGACGTCAATAATGACGTATGTTCCCATAGTAACGCCAATAGGGACTTTCC
ATTGACGTCAATGGGTGGACTATTTACGGTAAACTGCCCACTTGGCAGTACATCAAGTGTATCATATGCC
AAGTACGCCCCCTATTGACGTCAATGACGGTAAATGGCCCGCCTGGCATTATGCCCAGTACATGACCTTA
TGGGACTTTCCTACTTGGCAGTACATCTACGTATTAGTCATCGCTATTACCATGGTGATGCGGTTTTGGC
AGTACATCAATGGGCGTGGATAGCGGTTTGACTCACGGGGATTTCCAAGTCTCCACCCCATTGACGTCAA
TGGGAGTTTGTTTTGGCACCAAAATCAACGGGACTTTCCAAAATGTCGTAACAACTCCGCCCCATTGACG
CAAATGGGCGGTAGGCGTGTACGGTGGGAGGTCTATATAAGCAGAGCTCTCTGGCTAACTAGAGAACCCA
CTGCTTACTGGCTTATCGAAATTAATACGACTCACTATAGGGAGACCCAAGCTGGCTAGCGTTTAAACTT
AAGCTTGGTACCGAGCTCGGATCCGCCACCATGGACTACAAGGACGACGACGACAAGGGCGGCGCGCCTG
TACAGATTCGAGAGGGTGGAAGTGGACCAGGTGGTATGGGCGAGACCAAGATCATCTACCACTTGGATGG
GCAGGAGACGCCGTACCTTGTGAAGCTGCCCCTGCCCGCCGAGCGCGTCACCTTGGCGGACTTTAAGGGC
GTTTTGCAGCGACCCAGCTATAAGTTCTTCTTCAAGTCTATGGACGACGATTTCGGAGTGGTGAAGGAGG
AGATCTCGGATGACAATGCCAAGCTACCATGCTTCAATGGCCGGGTGGTGTCCTGGCTGGTGTCAGCTGA
GGGCTCACACCCAGACCCAGCCCCCTTCTGTGCTGATAACCCATCGGAGCTGCCACCACCTATGGAGCGC
ACGGGAGGCATCGGGGACTCCCGACCCCCATCCTTCCACCCTCATGCTGGTGGGGGCAGCCAGGAGAACC
TGGACAATGACACAGAGACGGACTCTTTGGTGTCTGCCCAGCGAGAGCGGCCACGCCGGAGGGATGGCCC
AGAGCATGCAACCCGGCTAAATGGAACTGCGAAGGGGGAACGGCGGCGAGAACCAGGGGGTTATGATAGC
TCATCCACCCTTATGAGCAGTGAGCTGGAGACCACCAGCTTCTTTGACTCAGATGAGGATGACTCCACCA
GCAGGTTCAGCAGCTCCACAGAACAGAGCAGTGCCTCACGCCTGATGAGAAGACACAAGCGGCGGCGGCG
GAAGCAGAAGGTTTCTCGGATTGAGCGGTCCTCGTCCTTCAGCAGCATCACGGACTCCACCATGTCACTC
AACATCATCACGGTCACTCTCAACATGGAAAAATATAACTTCTTGGGCATCTCCATTGTGGGCCAAAGCA
ACGAGCGTGGTGACGGCGGCATCTACATTGGCTCTATCATGAAGGGTGGGGCCGTGGCTGCTGATGGACG
CATCGAGCCAGGAGATATGTTGTTACAGGTAAACGAGATCAACTTTGAGAACATGAGTAATGACGATGCA
GTCCGGGTACTGCGGGAGATTGTGCACAAACCGGGGCCCATCACCCTGACTGTAGCCAAGTGCTGGGACC
CAAGTCCACGTGGTTGCTTCACATTGCCCAGGAGCGAGCCCATCCGGCCCATTGACCCTGCGGCCTGGGT
CTCCCACACTGCAGCCATGACCGGCACCTTCCCTGCATACGGCATGAGCCCCTCCCTGAGCACCATCACC
TCCACCAGCTCCTCCATCACCAGTTCCATCCCTGACACAGAGCGCCTAGACGACTTCCACTTGTCCATCC
ACAGTGACATGGCTGCCATCGTAAAAGCCATGGCCTCCCCTGAATCAGGGTTGGAGGTCCGTGACCGCAT
GTGGCTCAAGATTACCATCCCTAATGCTTTCATCGGCTCAGATGTGGTGGACTGGCTGTACCACAATGTG
GAAGGCTTCACGGACCGGAGGGAGGCCCGCAAGTATGCCAGCAACCTGCTGAAAGCTGGCTTCATCCGCC
ATACCGTCAACAAGATCACCTTCTCCGAGCAGTGCTACTACATCTTCGGTGACCTCTGCGGCAACATGGC
CAACCTGTCTCTCCACGATCACGATGGCTCCAGTGGCGCCTCTGACCAGGACACACTGGCCCCTTTGCCG
CACCCGGGGGCCGCCCCTTGGCCCATGGCTTTCCCGTACCAGTACCCGCCACGCCCGCACCCATACAACC
CGCACCCGGGCTTGGGGGAGCTGGGCTACAGCTACGGCGGGGGCAGCGCCAGCAGTCAGCACAGCGAAGG
CAGTCGGAGCAGTGGCTCCAACCGTAGCGGCAGCGATCGGAGGAAGGAGAAGGACCCGAAGGCCGGGGAC
TCCAAGTCCGGGGGCAGCGGCAGCGAATCGGACCACACCACACGCAGCAGCCTGCGGGGGCCGCGGGAGC
GGGCGCCCAGCGAGCGCTCAGGGCCGGCGGCCAGCGAGCACAGCCACCGCAGCCACCATTCCCTGGCCAG
CAGCCTTCGCAGCCACCACACACACCCGAGCTACGGTCCTCCCGGAGTGCCCCCTCTCTACGGCCCCCCC
ATGCTGATGATGCCCCCGCCGCCCGCGGCCATGGGGCCCCCAGGAGCCCCTCCGGGCCGCGACCTGGCCT
CAGTGCCCCCGGAACTGACCGCCAGCAGACAGTCCTTCCGCATGGCCATGGGAAACCCCAGTGAGTTCTT
TGTGGATGTGATGTGAGAATTCGCCCTTTTCGGATCCACTAGAGGGCCCGTTTAAACCCGCTGATCAGCC
TCGACTGTGCCTTCTAGTTGCCAGCCATCTGTTGTTTGCCCCTCCCCCGTGCCTTCCTTGACCCTGGAAG
GTGCCACTCCCACTGTCCTTTCCTAATAAAATGAGGAAATTGCATCGCATTGTCTGAGTAGGTGTCATTC
TATTCTGGGGGGTGGGGTGGGGCAGGACAGCAAGGGGGAGGATTGGGAAGACAATAGCAGGCATGCTGGG
GATGCGGTGGGCTCTATGGCTTCTGAGGCGGAAAGAACCAGCTGGGGCTCTAGGGGGTATCCCC
[124 nt withheld, positions 3495-3618]
C
[32 nt withheld, positions 3620-3651]
CA
[57 nt withheld, positions 3654-3710]
A
[49 nt withheld, positions 3712-3760]
CCTTTGACGTTGGAGTCCACGTTCTTT
[37 nt withheld, positions 3788-3824]
ACCCTATCTCGGTCTATTCTTTTGATTTATAAGGGATTTTGGGGATTTCGGCCTATTGGTTAAAAAATGA
GCTGATTTAACAAAAATTTAACGCGAATTAATTCTGTGGAATGTGTGTCAGTTAGGGTGTGGAAAGTCCC
CAGGCTCCCCAGGCAGGCAGAAGTATGCAAAGCATGCATCTCAATTAGTCAGCAACCAGGTGTGGAAAGT
CCCCAGGCTCCCCAGCAGGCAGAAGTATGCAAAGCATGCATCTCAATTAGTCAGCAACCATAGTCCCGCC
CCTAACTCCGCCCATCCCGCCCCTAACTCCGCCCAGTTCCGCCCATTCTCCGCCCCATGGCTGACTAATT
TTTTTTATTTATGCAGAGGCCGAGGCCGCCTCTGCCTCTGAGCTATTCCAGAAGTAGTGAGGAGGCTTTT
TTGGAGGCCTAGGCTTTTGCAAAAAGCTCCCGGGAGCTTGTATATCCATTTTCGGATCTGATCAGCACGT
GTTGACAATTAATCATCGGCATAGTATATCGGCATAGTATAATACGACAAGGTGAGGAACTAAACCATGG
CCAAGTTGACCAGTGCCGTTCCGGTGCTCACCGCGCGCGACGTCGCCGGAGCGGTCGAGTTCTGGACCGA
CCGGCTCGGGTTCTCCCGGGACTTCGTGGAGGACGACTTCGCCGGTGTGGTCCGGGACGACGTGACCCTG
TTCATCAGCGCGGTCCAGGACCAGGTGGTGCCGGACAACACCCTGGCCTGGGTGTGGGTGCGCGGCCTGG
ACGAGCTGTACGCCGAGTGGTCGGAGGTCGTGTCCACGAACTTCCGGGACGCCTCCGGGCCGGCCATGAC
CGAGATCGGCGAGCAGCCGTGGGGGCGGGAGTTCGCCCTGCGCGACCCGGCCGGCAACTGCGTGCACTTC
GTGGCCGAGGAGCAGGACTGACACGTGCTACGAGATTTCGATTCCACCGCCGCCTTCTATGAAAGGTTGG
GCTTCGGAATCGTTTTCCGGGACGCCGGCTGGATGATCCTCCAGCGCGGGGATCTCATGCTGGAGTTCTT
CGCCCACCCCAACTTGTTTATTGCAGCTTATAATGGTTACAAATAAAGCAATAGCATCACAAATTTCACA
AATAAAGCATTTTTTTCACTGCATTCTAGTTGTGGTTTGTCCAAACTCATCAATGTATCTTATCATGTCT
GTATACCGTCGACCTCTAGCTAGAGCTTGGCGTAATCATGGTCATAGCTGTTTCCTGTGTGAAATTGTTA
TCCGCTCACAATTCCACACAACATACGAGCCGGAAGCATAAAGTGTAAAGCCTGGGGTGCCTAATGAGTG
AGCTAACTCACATTAATTGCGTTGCGCTCACTGCCCGCTTTCCAGTCGGGAAACCTGTCGTGCCAGCTGC
ATTAATGAATCGGCCAACGCGCGGGGAGAGGCGGTTTGCGTATTGGGCGCTCTTCCGCTTCCTCGCTCAC
TGACTCGCTGCGCTCGGTCGTTCGGCTGCGGCGAGCGGTATCAGCTCACTCAAAGGCGGTAATACGGTTA
TCCACAGAATCAGGGGATAACGCAGGAAAGAACATGTGAGCAAAAGGCCAGCAAAAGGCCAGGAACCGTA
AAAAGGCCGCGTTGCTGGCGTTTTTCCATAGGCTCCGCCCCCCTGACGAGCATCACAAAAATCGACGCTC
AAGTCAGAGGTGGCGAAACCCGACAGGACTATAAAGATACCAGGCGTTTCCCCCTGGAAGCTCCCTCGTG
CGCTCTCCTGTTCCGACCCTGCCGCTTACCGGATACCTGTCCGCCTTTCTCCCTTCGGGAAGCGTGGCGC
TTTCTCAATGCTCACGCTGTAGGTATCTCAGTTCGGTGTAGGTCGTTCGCTCCAAGCTGGGCTGTGTGCA
CGAACCCCCCGTTCAGCCCGACCGCTGCGCCTTATCCGGTAACTATCGTCTTGAGTCCAACCCGGTAAGA
CACGACTTATCGCCACTGGCAGCAGCCACTGGTAACAGGATTAGCAGAGCGAGGTATGTAGGCGGTGCTA
CAGAGTTCTTGAAGTGGTGGCCTAACTACGGCTACACTAGAAGGACAGTATTTGGTATCTGCGCTCTGCT
GAAGCCAGTTACCTTCGGAAAAAGAGTTGGTAGCTCTTGATCCGGCAAACAAACCACCGCTGGTAGCGGT
GGTTTTTTTGTTTGCAAGCAGCAGATTACGCGCAGAAAAAAAGGATCTCAAGAAGATCCTTTGATCTTTT
CTACGGGGTCTGACGCTCAGTGGAACGAAAACTCACGTTAAGGGATTTTGGTCATGAGATTATCAAAAAG
GATCTTCACCTAGATCCTTTTAAATTAAAAATGAAGTTTTAAATCAATCTAAAGTATATATGAGTAAACT
TGGTCTGACAGTTACCAATGCTTAATCAGTGAGGCACCTATCTCAGCGATCTGTCTATTTCGTTCATCCA
TAGTTGCCTGACTCCCCGTCGTGTAGATAACTACGATACGGGAGGGCTTACCATCTGGCCCCAGTGCTGC
AATGATACCGCGAGACCCACGCTCACCGGCTCCAGATTTATCAGCAATAAACCAGCCAGCCGGAAGGGCC
GAGCGCAGAAGTGGTCCTGCAACTTTATCCGCCTCCATCCAGTCTATTAATTGTTGCCGGGAAGCTAGAG
TAAGTAGTTCGCCAGTTAATAGTTTGCGCAACGTTGTTGCCATTGCTACAGGCATCGTGGTGTCACGCTC
GTCGTTTGGTATGGCTTCATTCAGCTCCGGTTCCCAACGATCAAGGCGAGTTACATGATCCCCCATGTTG
TGCAAAAAAGCGGTTAGCTCCTTCGGTCCTCCGATCGTTGTCAGAAGTAAGTTGGCCGCAGTGTTATCAC
TCATGGTTATGGCAGCACTGCATAATTCTCTTACTGTCATGCCATCCGTAAGATGCTTTTCTGTGACTGG
TGAGTACTCAACCAAGTCATTCTGAGAATAGTGTATGCGGCGACCGAGTTGCTCTTGCCCGGCGTCAATA
CGGGATAATACCGCGCCACATAGCAGAACTTTAAAAGTGCTCATCATTGGAAAACGTTCTTCGGGGCGAA
AACTCTCAAGGATCTTACCGCTGTTGAGATCCAGTTCGATGTAACCCACTCGTGCACCCAACTGATCTTC
AGCATCTTTTACTTTCACCAGCGTTTCTGGGTGAGCAAAAACAGGAAGGCAAAATGCCGCAAAAAAGGGA
ATAAGGGCGACACGGAAATGTTGAATACTCATACTCTTCCTTTTTCAATATTATTGAAGCATTTATCAGG
GTTATTGTCTCATGAGCGGATACATATTTGAATGTATTTAGAAAAATAAACAAATAGGGGTTCCGCGCAC
ATTTCCCCGAAAAGTGCCACCTGACGTC
Features (pLannotate 1.2.2; 22 found; start..end, strand, type, name):
     36..80      -  misc_feature   bom (fragment): basis of mobility region from pBR322
    235..614     +  enhancer       CMV enhancer: human cytomegalovirus immediate early enhancer
    615..818     +  promoter       CMV promoter: human cytomegalovirus (CMV) immediate early promoter
    814..847     +  LTR            5' LTR (truncated) (fragment): truncated 5' long terminal repeat (LTR) from HIV-1
    863..881     +  promoter       T7 promoter: promoter for bacteriophage T7 RNA polymerase
    947..967     +  CDS            FLAG (fragment): FLAG® epitope tag, followed by an enterokinase cleavage site
   1016..3163    +  CDS            DVL3: DVL3_HUMAN - Also known as KIAA0208. Experimental evidence at protein level: Swiss-Prot protein existence level 1. Involved in the signal transduction pathway mediated by multiple Wnt genes. From Homo sapiens (Human).
   3225..3449    +  polyA_signal   bGH poly(A) signal: bovine growth hormone polyadenylation signal
   3453..3474    +  promoter       SV40 promoter (fragment): SV40 enhancer and early promoter
   3495..3923    +  rep_origin     f1 ori (sequence partly withheld): f1 bacteriophage origin of replication; arrow indicates direction of (+) strand synthesis
   3937..4267    +  promoter       SV40 promoter: SV40 enhancer and early promoter
   4315..4362    +  promoter       EM7 promoter: synthetic bacterial promoter&nbsp
   4381..4755    +  CDS            BleoR: antibiotic-binding protein; Sh ble from Streptoalloteichus hindustanus; confers resistance to bleomycin, phleomycin, and Zeocin™
   4765..4890    +  CDS            ble (fragment): BLE_KLEPN - Experimental evidence at protein level: Swiss-Prot protein existence level 1. Binding protein with a strong affinity to the bleomycin family of antibiotics. Binds to CL990; an antimitotic-antibiotic compound. From Klebsiella pneumoniae.
   4885..5006    +  polyA_signal   SV40 poly(A) signal: SV40 polyadenylation signal
   5079..5095    -  protein_bind   lac operator: The lac repressor binds to the lac operator to inhibit transcription in E. coli. This inhibition can be relieved by adding lactose or isopropyl-β-D-thiogalactopyranoside (IPTG). lac repressor encoded by lacI
   5103..5133    -  promoter       lac promoter: promoter for the E. coli lac operon
   5148..5169    -  protein_bind   CAP binding site: CAP binding activates transcription in the presence of cAMP. E. coli catabolite activator protein
   5182..5274    -  CDS            lacI (fragment): lac repressor; lacI; The lac repressor binds to the lac operator to inhibit transcription in E. coli. This inhibition can be relieved by adding lactose or isopropyl-β-D-thiogalactopyranoside (IPTG).
   5457..6045    -  rep_origin     ori: high-copy-number ColE1/pMB1/pBR322/pUC origin of replication
   6216..7076    -  CDS            AmpR: β-lactamase; bla; confers resistance to ampicillin, carbenicillin, and related antibiotics
   7077..7181    -  promoter       AmpR promoter: bla
