[The description below was written by a language model from this plasmid's Addgene catalogue record and pLannotate feature annotations shown in this document.]
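Description:
XE251 pCDNA3.1(zeo)-hDsh3 is a mammalian expression plasmid built on the Invitrogen pcDNA3.1(+)zeo backbone and carrying human Dishevelled-3 (DVL3, also called Dsh3) with an N-terminal FLAG epitope tag. The roughly 2.2 kb insert was cloned between KpnI and EcoRI sites, both retained, giving a full construct of about 7.2 kb. In bacteria the plasmid replicates from a high-copy ColE1/pUC-type origin and is selected with ampicillin through the β-lactamase gene. An f1 origin is also present, which permits single-stranded DNA production.

Expression of FLAG-DVL3 is driven by the human cytomegalovirus immediate early enhancer and promoter and terminated by the bovine growth hormone polyadenylation signal. A T7 promoter sits just upstream of the coding region and can serve for in vitro transcription or as a sequencing priming site. A separate cassette provides Zeocin resistance: the Sh ble gene is placed behind both the SV40 early promoter, for expression in mammalian cells, and the synthetic bacterial EM7 promoter, and it is followed by an SV40 poly(A) signal. This allows selection of stably transfected mammalian cells. Several short annotated fragments, such as the truncated HIV-1 LTR, lacI, bom and a second ble match, appear to be partial similarity hits within backbone sequence rather than functional elements.

DVL3 is a cytoplasmic component of Wnt signal transduction, and the associated publication concerns regulation of the Wnt–β-catenin pathway through ubiquitin ligase–mediated degradation of Dishevelled. The construct is suited to overexpressing tagged DVL3 in mammalian cells, with the FLAG epitope enabling detection or immunoprecipitation.
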