Addgene plasmid #16758: XE251 pCDNA3.1(zeo)-hDsh3
Depositing lab: Randall Moon. Depositing organization: University of Washington. Publication: The KLHL12-Cullin-3 ubiquitin ligase negatively regulates the Wnt-beta-catenin pathway by targeting Dishevelled for degradation. Angers S, Thorpe CJ, Biechele TL, Goldenberg SJ, Zheng N, MacCoss MJ, Moon RT. Nat Cell Biol. 2006 Apr . 8(4):348-57. 10.1038/ncb1381 PubMed 16547521.
Backbone
  Vector backbone: pCDNA3.1+zeo
  Backbone manufacturer: Invitrogen
  Backbone size w/o insert (bp): 5015
  Vector type: Mammalian Expression
  Selectable markers: Zeocin
Growth in bacteria
  Bacterial resistance: Ampicillin, 100 μg/mL
  Growth temperature: 37°C
  Growth strain: DH5alpha
  Copy number: High Copy
Gene/Insert
  Gene/Insert name: FLAG-hDsh3 (alt names: dsh3; dvl3)
  Species: H. sapiens (human)
  Insert size (bp): 2246
  Entrez Gene: DVL3 (a.k.a. DRS3)
  Tag / fusion protein: flag (N terminal on insert)
  Cloning method: Restriction Enzyme; 5′ cloning site Kpn1 (not destroyed); 3′ cloning site EcoR1 (not destroyed)
  Sequencing primers: 5′ NA
Terms and licenses: Academic/Nonprofit Terms; Industry Terms: Not Available to Industry
Depositor comments: Nature Cell Biology 8, 348 - 357. (2006)
How to cite: XE251 pCDNA3.1(zeo)-hDsh3 was a gift from Randall Moon (Addgene plasmid # 16758 ; http://n2t.net/addgene:16758 ; RRID:Addgene_16758)
