>Addgene plasmid #16758 | XE251 pCDNA3.1(zeo)-hDsh3 | addgene partial sequence | sequence record 23375 | 16758 with CMV-F
TTANCAGAGCTCTCTGGCTACTAGAGAACCCACTGCTTACTGGCTTATCGAAATTAATACGACTCACTAT
AGGGAGACCCAAGCTGGCTAGCGTTTAAACTTAAGCTTGGTACCGAGCTCGGATCCGCCACCATGGACTA
CAAGGACGACGACGACAAGGGCGGCGCGCCTGTACAGATTCGAGAGGGTGGAAGTGGACCAGGTGGTATG
GGCGAGACCAAGATCATCTACCACTTGGATGGGCAGGAGACGCCGTACCTTGTGAAGCTGCCCCTGCCCG
CCGAGCGCGTCACCTTGGCGGACTTTAAGGGCGTTTTGCAGCGACCCAGCTATAAGTTCTTCTTCAAGTC
TATGGACGACGATTTCGGAGTGGTGAAGGAGGAGATCTCGGATGACAATGCCAAGCTACCATGCTTCAAT
GGCCGGGTGGTGTCCTGGCTGGTGTCAGCTGAGGCCTCACACCCAGACCCAGCCCCCTTCTGTGCTGATA
ACCCATCGGAGCTGCCACCACCTATGGAGCGCACGGGAGGCATCGGGGACTCCCGACCCCCATCCTTCCA
CCCTCATGCTGGTGGGGGCAGCCAGGAGAACCTGGACAATGACACAGAGACGGACTCTTTGGTGTCTGCC
CAGCGAGAGCGGCCACGCCGGAGGGATGGCCCAGAGCATGCAACCCGGCTAAATGGANAGTCNAAGGGGG
AAACGGCGNCAACACCCAGGGGGTTATGATAGCTCATCCACCCTTATGAGCAGTGAGCT
